>Addgene plasmid #60577 | pIntegrase_5 | depositor full sequence | sequence record 97249 | pIntegrase_5 sequence 6207 bps
GATTA
[49 nt withheld, positions 6-54]
CCTTTGACGTTGGAGTCCACGTTCTTT
[37 nt withheld, positions 82-118]
ACCCTATCTCGGTCTATTCTTTTGATTTATAAGGGATTTTGCCGATTTCGGCCTATTGGTTAAAAAATGA
GCTGATTTAACAAAAATTTAACGCGAATTTTAACAAAATTTCACTGACACCCTCATCAGTGCCAACATAG
TAAGCCAGTATACACTCCGCTAGCGCTGAGGTCTGCCTCGTGAAGAAGGTGTTGCTGACTCATACCAGGC
CTGAATCGCCCCATCATCCAGCCAGAAAGTGAGGGAGCCACGGTTGATGAGAGCTTTGTTGTAGGTGGAC
CAGTTGGTGATTTTGAACTTTTGCTTTGCCACGGAACGGTCTGCGTTGTCGGGAAGATGCGTGATCTGAT
CCTTCAACTCAGCAAAAGTTCGATTTATTCAACAAAGCCACGTTGTGTCTCAAAATCTCTGATGTTACAT
TGCACAAGATAAAAATATATCATCATGAACAATAAAACTGTCTGCTTACATAAACAGTAATACAAGGGGT
GTTATGAGCCATATTCAACGGGAAACGTCTTGCTCGAGGCCGCGATTAAATTCCAACATGGATGCTGATT
TATATGGGTATAAATGGGCTCGCGATAATGTCGGGCAATCAGGTGCGACAATCTATCGATTGTATGGGAA
GCCCGATGCGCCAGAGTTGTTTCTGAAACATGGCAAAGGTAGCGTTGCCAATGATGTTACAGATGAGATG
GTCAGACTAAACTGGCTGACGGAATTTATGCCTCTTCCGACCATCAAGCATTTTATCCGTACTCCTGATG
ATGCATGGTTACTCACCACTGCGATCCCCGGGAAAACAGCATTCCAGGTATTAGAAGAATATCCTGATTC
AGGTGAAAATATTGTTGATGCGCTGGCAGTGTTCCTGCGCCGGTTGCATTCGATTCCTGTTTGTAATTGT
CCTTTTAACAGCGATCGCGTATTTCGTCTCGCTCAGGCGCAATCACGAATGAATAACGGTTTGGTTGATG
CGAGTGATTTTGATGACGAGCGTAATGGCTGGCCTGTTGAACAAGTCTGGAAAGAAATGCATAAGCTTTT
GCCATTCTCACCGGATTCAGTCGTCACTCATGGTGATTTCTCACTTGATAACCTTATTTTTGACGAGGGG
AAATTAATAGGTTGTATTGATGTTGGACGAGTCGGAATCGCAGACCGATACCAGGATCTTGCCATCCTAT
GGAACTGCCTCGGTGAGTTTTCTCCTTCATTACAGAAACGGCTTTTTCAAAAATATGGTATTGATAATCC
TGATATGAATAAATTGCAGTTTCATTTGATGCTCGATGAGTTTTTCTAATCAGAATTGGTTAATTGGTTG
TAACACTGGCAGAGCATTACGCTGACTTGACGGGACTCGAGATTACCGCCTTTGAGTGAGCTGATACCGC
TCGCCGCAGCCGAACGACCGAGCGCAGCGAGTCAGTGAGCGAGGAAGCCTGCATAACGCGAAGTAATCTT
TTCGGTTTTAAAGAAAAAGGGCAGGGTGGTGACACCTTGCCCGTTTTTTTGCCGGACTGCAGCAATGGCA
ACAACGTTGCGCAAACTATTAACTGGCGAACTACTTACTCTAGCTTCCCGGCAACAATTAATAGACTGGA
TGGAGGCGGATAAAGTTGCAGGACCACTTCTGCGCTCGGCCCTTCCGGCTGGCTGGTTTATTGCTGATAA
ATCTGGAGCCGGTGAGCGTGGGTCTCGCGGTATCATTGCAGCACTGGGGCCAGATGGTAAGCCCTCCCGT
ATCGTAGTTATCTACACGACGGGGAGTCAGGCAACTATGGATGAACGAAATAGACAGATCGCTGAGATAG
GTGCCTCACTGATTAAGCATTGGTAACTGTCAGACCAAGTTTACTCATATATACTTTAGATTGATTTAAA
ACTTCATTTTTAATTTAAAAGGATCTAGGTGAAGATCCTTTTTGATAATCTCATGACCAAAATCCCTTAA
CGTGAGTTTTCGTTCCACTGAGCGTCAGACCCCGTAGAAAAGATCAAAGGATCTTCTTGAGATCCTTTTT
TTCTGCGCGTAATCTGCTGCTTGCAAACAAAAAAACCACCGCTACCAGCGGTGGTTTGTTTGCCGGATCA
AGAGCTACCAACTCTTTTTCCGAAGGTAACTGGCTTCAGCAGAGCGCAGATACCAAATACTGTCCTTCTA
GTGTAGCCGTAGTTAGGCCACCACTTCAAGAACTCTGTAGCACCGCCTACATACCTCGCTCTGCTAATCC
TGTTACCAGTGGCTGCTGCCAGTGGCGATAAGTCGTGTCTTACCGGGTTGGACTCAAGACGATAGTTACC
GGATAAGGCGCAGCGGTCGGGCTGAACGGGGGGTTCGTGCACACAGCCCAGCTTGGAGCGAACGACCTAC
ACCGAACTGAGATACCTACAGCGTGAGCTATGAGAAAGCGCCACGCTTCCCGAAGGGAGAAAGGCGGACA
GGTATCCGGTAAGCGGCAGGGTCGGAACAGGAGAGCGCACGAGGGAGCTTCCAGGGGGAAACGCCTGGTA
TCTTTATAGTCCTGTCGGGTTTCGCCACCTCTGACTTGAGCGTCGATTTTTGTGATGCTCGTCAGGGGGG
CGGAGCCTATGGAAAAACGCCAGCAACGCGGCCTTTTTACGGTTCCTGGCCTTTTGCTGGCCTTTTGCTC
ACATGTTCTTTCCTGCGTTATCCCCTGATTCTGTGGATAACCGTATTACCGCCTTTGAGTGAGCTGATAC
CGCTCGCCGCAGCCGAACGACCGAGCGCAGCGAGGTCGGCGATATAGGCGCCAGCAACCGCACCTGTGGC
GCCGGTGATGCCGGCCACGATGCGTCCGGCGTAGAGGATCTGCTCATGTTTGACAGCTTATCATCGATGC
ATAATGTGCCTGTCAAATGGACGAAGCAGGGATTCTGCAAACCCTATGCTACTCCCTCGAGCCGTCAATT
GTCTGATTCGTTACCAATTATACTAGCTCCGGCAAAAAAACGGGCAAGGTGTCACCACCCTGCCCTTTTT
CTTTAAAACCGAAAAGATTACTTCGCGTTTGCCACCTGACGTCTAAGAAAAGGAATATTCAGCAATTTGC
CCGTGCCGAAGAAAGGCCCACCCGTGAAGGTGAGCCAGTGAGTTGATTGCTACGTAATTAGTTAGTTAGC
CCTTAGTGACTCTTATGACAACTTGACGGCTACATCATTCACTTTTTCTTCACAACCGGCACGGAACTCG
CTCGGGCTGGCCCCGGTGCATTTTTTAAATACCCGCGAGAAATAGAGTTGATCGTCAAAACCAACATTGC
GACCGACGGTGGCGATAGGCATCCGGGTGGTGCTCAAAAGCAGCTTCGCCTGGCTGATACGTTGGTCCTC
GCGCCAGCTTAAGACGCTAATCCCTAACTGCTGGCGGAAAAGATGTGACAGACGCGACGGCGACAAGCAA
ACATGCTGTGCGACGCTGGCGATATCAAAATTGCTGTCTGCCAGGTGATCGCTGATGTACTGACAAGCCT
CGCGTACCCGATTATCCATCGGTGGATGGAGCGACTCGTTAATCGCTTCCATGCGCCGCAGTAACAATTG
CTCAAGCAGATTTATCGCCAGCAGCTCCGAATAGCGCCCTTCCCCTTGCCCGGCGTTAATGATTTGCCCA
AACAGGTCGCTGAAATGCGGCTGGTGCGCTTCATCCGGGCGAAAGAACCCCGTATTGGCAAATATTGACG
GCCAGTTAAGCCATTCATGCCAGTAGGCGCGCGGACGAAAGTAAACCCACTGGTGATACCATTCGCGAGC
CTCCGGATGACGACCGTAGTGATGAATCTCTCCTGGCGGGAACAGCAAAATATCACCCGGTCGGCAAACA
AATTCTCGTCCCTGATTTTTCACCACCCCCTGACCGCGAATGGTGAGATTGAGAATATAACCTTTCATTC
CCAGCGGTCGGTCGATAAAAAAATCGAGATAACCGTTGGCCTCAATCGGCGTTAAACCCGCCACCAGATG
GGCATTAAACGAGTATCCCGGCAGCAGGGGATCATTTTGCGCTTCAGCCATACTTTTCATACTCCCGCCA
TTCAGAGAAGAAACCAATTGTCCATATTGCATCAGACATTGCCGTCACTGCGTCTTTTACTGGCTCTTCT
CGCTAACCAAACCGGTAACCCCGCTTATTAAAAGCATTCTGTAACAAAGCGGGACCAAAGCCATGACAAA
AACGCGTAACAAAAGTGTCTATAATCACGGCAGAAAAGTCCACATTGATTATTTGCACGGCGTCACACTT
TGCTATGCCATAGCATTTTTATCCATAAGATTAGCGGATCCTACCTGACGCTTTTTATCGCAACTCTCTA
CTGTTTCTCCATACCCGTTTTTTTGGGCTAGCCAGAGGAAGGAGGCTCGATGCCTGGTATGACCACCGAA
ACCGGTCCGGATCCTGCAGGTCTGATTGACCTGTTTTGTCGTAAAAGCAAAGCAGTTAAAAGCCGTGCAA
ATGGTGCAGGTCAGCGTCGTAAACAAGAAATTAGCATTGCAGCACAAGAAACCCTGGGTCGTAAAGTTGC
AGCACTGCTGGGTATGCAGGTTCGTCATGTTTGGAAAGAAGTTGGTAGCGCAAGCCGTTTTCGTAAAGGT
AAAGCACGTGATGATCAGAGCAAAGCACTGAAAGCCCTGGAAAGCGGTGAAGTTGGTGCACTGTGGTGTT
ATCGTCTGGATCGTTGGGATCGTGGTGGTGCCGGTGCAATTCTGAAAATTATCGAACCGGAAGATGGTAT
GCCTCGTCGTCTGCTGTTTGGTTGGGATGAAGATACCGGTCGTCCGGTTCTGGATAGCACCAATAAACGT
GATCGCGGTGAACTGATTCGTCGTGCAGAAGAAGCACGCGAAGAAGCAGAAAAACTGAGCGAACGTGTTC
GTGATACCAAAGCACATCAGCGTGAAAATGGTGAATGGGTTAATGCCCGTGCACCGTATGGTCTGCGTGT
TGTTCTGGTTACCGTTAGTGATGAAGAGGGTGATGAATATGATGAACGTAAACTGGCAGCAGATGATGAA
GATGCGGGTGGTCCTGATGGTCTGACCAAAGCAGAAGCAGCCCGTCTGGTTTTTACCCTGCCGGTTACCG
ATCGTCTGAGCTATGCAGGCACCGCACATGCAATGAATACCCGTGAAATTCCGAGCCCGACCGGTGGTCC
GTGGATTGCAGTTACCGTGCGTGATATGATTCAGAATCCGGCATATGCGGGTTGGCAGACCACAGGTCGT
CAGGATGGTAAACAGCGTCGTCTGACCTTTTATAACGGTGAAGGTAAACGTGTTAGCGTTATGCATGGTC
CTCCGCTGGTGACCGATGAAGAACAAGAAGCCGCAAAAGCAGCCGTTAAAGGTGAAGATGGTGTTGGTGT
TCCGCTGGATGGTAGCGATCATGATACCCGTCGCAAACATCTGCTGAGCGGTCGTATGCGTTGTCCGGGT
TGTGGTGGTAGCTGTAGCTATAGCGGTAATGGTTATCGTTGTTGGCGTAGCAGTGTGAAAGGTGGTTGTC
CGGCACCGACCTATGTTGCACGTAAAAGCGTTGAAGAATATGTTGCATTTCGTTGGGCAGCAAAATTAGC
AGCAAGCGAACCGGATGATCCGTTTGTTATTGCAGTTGCAGATCGCTGGGCAGCACTGACCCATCCGCAG
GCAAGCGAAGATGAAAAGTATGCAAAAGCCGCAGTTCGTGAAGCCGAAAAAAATCTGGGTCGCCTGCTGC
GTGATCGTCAGAATGGTGTTTATGATGGTCCGGCAGAACAGTTTTTTGCCCCTGCATATCAAGAAGCACT
GAGCACCCTGCAGGCAGCCAAAGATGCAGTTAGCGAAAGCAGCGCAAGCGCAGCAGTTGATGTTAGCTGG
ATTGTTGATAGCAGCGATTATGAAGAACTGTGGCTGCGTGCAACCCCGACCATGCGTAATGCAATTATTG
ATACCTGCATCGATGAAATTTGGGTTGCAAAAGGCCAGCGTGGTCGTCCGTTTGATGGTGATGAACGCGT
TAAAATCAAATGGGCAGCCCGTACCTAACAGATAAAAAAAATCCTTAGCTTTCGCTAAGGATGATTTCT
Features (pLannotate 1.2.2; 13 found; start..end, strand, type, name):
    259..285     -  misc_feature   bom (fragment): basis of mobility region from pBR322
    612..1427    +  CDS            KanR: aminoglycoside phosphotransferase; aph(3')-Ia; confers resistance to kanamycin in bacteria or G418 (Geneticin®) in eukaryotes
   1585..1644    -  terminator     his operon terminator: This putative transcriptin terminator from the E. coli his operon has a 2-bp deletion introduced during synthesis. Its efficiency has not been determined.
   1649..1963    +  CDS            bla(M) (fragment): β-lactamase lacking the signal sequence; bla(M); allows cytosolic expression of β-lactamase
   2135..2723    +  rep_origin     ori: high-copy-number ColE1/pMB1/pBR322/pUC origin of replication
   2883..2958    -  CDS            TcR (fragment): tetracycline efflux protein; tet; confers resistance to tetracycline
   2968..2986    +  promoter       tet promoter (fragment): E. coli promoter for tetracycline efflux protein gene
   3086..3145    +  terminator     his operon terminator: This putative transcriptin terminator from the E. coli his operon has a 2-bp deletion introduced during synthesis. Its efficiency has not been determined.
   3205..3234    -  terminator     T3Te terminator: phage T3 early transcription terminator
   3281..4159    -  CDS            araC: L-arabinose regulatory protein; araC
   4186..4470    +  promoter       araBAD promoter: araBAD; promoter of the L-arabinose operon of E. coli; the araC regulatory gene is transcribed in the opposite direction (Guzman et al., 1995)
   6167..6206    -  terminator     bacterial terminator (fragment): putative bacterial transcription terminator
   6207..227     +  rep_origin     M13 ori (fragment) (across the origin) (sequence partly withheld): M13 bacteriophage origin of replication; arrow indicates direction of (+) strand synthesis
