[The description below was written by a language model from this plasmid's Addgene catalogue record and pLannotate feature annotations shown in this document.]
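Description:
pIntegrase_5 is a 6,207 bp bacterial expression plasmid for arabinose-inducible production of a phage integrase in E. coli. The backbone is recorded as unknown, but the annotated features show a ColE1/pMB1-type origin of replication and a complete kanamycin resistance gene (aph(3')-Ia), which matches the kanamycin selection listed in the catalogue entry. The copy number is not stated. Several other annotations are only fragments, including pieces of β-lactamase, the tetracycline resistance gene and its promoter, a pBR322 bom region and an M13 origin. These look like remnants of earlier cloning steps rather than working elements. Transcription terminators (two his operon terminators, a T3 early terminator and a partial bacterial terminator) are placed around the functional modules, presumably to insulate them from read-through.

The payload is Integrase_5, an integrase from Streptomyces phage PhiK38-1 that has been codon optimized for E. coli. The automated feature table does not annotate the integrase coding sequence itself. However, the roughly 1.7 kb unannotated stretch between the araBAD promoter and the terminator fragment near the end of the record is where the gene would be expected to sit. Expression uses the standard araC/pBAD arrangement, with araC transcribed divergently from the araBAD promoter. AraC represses the promoter when L-arabinose is absent and activates it when the sugar is added, so integrase expression can be switched on by the user.

The plasmid comes from work on permanent genetic memory built from multiple integrases. In such a system, induced integrase would act on its cognate attachment sites to rearrange DNA and so record an event stably, although no such target sites are annotated on this plasmid.
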