Addgene plasmid #60577: pIntegrase_5
Purpose: plasmid contains the integrase gene under the control of the arabinose-inducible promoter, Pbad
Depositing lab: Christopher Voigt. Depositing organization: Massachusetts Institute of Technology. Publication: Permanent genetic memory with >1-byte capacity. Yang L, Nielsen AA, Fernandez-Rodriguez J, McClune CJ, Laub MT, Lu TK, Voigt CA. Nat Methods. 2014 Dec;11(12):1261-6. doi: 10.1038/nmeth.3147. Epub 2014 Oct 26. PubMed 25344638.
Backbone
  Vector backbone: unknown
  Total vector size (bp): 6207
  Vector type: Bacterial Expression
Growth in bacteria
  Bacterial resistance: Kanamycin, 50 μg/mL
  Growth temperature: 37°C
  Growth strain: DH10B
  Copy number: Unknown
Gene/Insert
  Gene/Insert name: Integrase_5
  Species: Streptomyces phage PhiK38-1
  Mutation: Codon optimized for E.coli
  GenBank ID: BAF03598
  Promoter: pBAD
  Cloning method: Unknown
  Sequencing primers: 5′ pBAD-F
Terms and licenses: Academic/Nonprofit Terms; Industry Terms: Not Available to Industry
How to cite: pIntegrase_5 was a gift from Christopher Voigt (Addgene plasmid # 60577 ; http://n2t.net/addgene:60577 ; RRID:Addgene_60577)
