>Addgene plasmid #60577 | pIntegrase_5 | addgene partial sequence | sequence record 105897 | pBAD-F 5'-ATGCCATAGCATTTTTATCC-3'
TCGCAACTCTCTACTGTTTCTCCATACCCGTTTTTTTGGGCTAGCCAGAGGAAGGAGGCTCGATGCCTGG
TATGACCACCGAAACCGGTCCGGATCCTGCAGGTCTGATTGACCTGTTTTGTCGTAAAAGCAAAGCAGTT
AAAAGCCGTGCAAATGGTGCAGGTCAGCGTCGTAAACAAGAAATTAGCATTGCAGCACAAGAAACCCTGG
GTCGTAAAGTTGCAGCACTGCTGGGTATGCAGGTTCGTCATGTTTGGAAAGAAGTTGGTAGCGCAAGCCG
TTTTCGTAAAGGTAAAGCACGTGATGATCAGAGCAAAGCACTGAAAGCCCTGGAAAGCGGTGAAGTTGGT
GCACTGTGGTGTTATCGTCTGGATCGTTGGGATCGTGGTGGTGCCGGTGCAATTCTGAAAATTATCGAAC
CGGAAGATGGTATGCCTCGTCGTCTGCTGTTTGGTTGGGATGAAGATACCGGTCGTCCGGTTCTGGATAG
CACCAATAAACGTGATCGCGGTGAACTGATTCGTCGTGCAGAAGAAGCACGCGAAGAAGCAGAAAAACTG
AGCGAACGTGTTCGTGATACCAAAGCACATCAGCGTGAAAATGGTGAATGGGTTAATGCCCGTGCACCGT
ATGGTCTGCGTGTTGTTCTGGTTACCGTTAGTGATGAAGAGGGTGATGAATATGATGAACGTAAACTGGC
AGCAGATGATGAAGATGCGGGTGGTCCTGATGGTCTGACCAAAGCAGAAGCAGCCCGTCTGGTTTTTACC
CTGCCGGTTACCGATCGTCTGAGCTATGCAGGCACCGCACATGCAATGAATACCCGTGAAATTCCGAGCC
CGACCGGTGGTCCGTGGATTGCAGTTACCGTGCGTGATATGATTCAGAATCCGGCATATGCGG
