>Addgene plasmid #60577 | pIntegrase_5 | addgene partial sequence | sequence record 106217 | AraC-F 5'-TGACAACTTGACGGCTACATC-3'
ACTCGCTCGGGCTGGCCCCGGTGCATTTTTTAAATACCCGCGAGAAATAGAGTTGATCGTCAAAACCAAC
ATTGCGACCGACGGTGGCGATAGGCATCCGGGTGGTGCTCAAAAGCAGCTTCGCCTGGCTGATACGTTGG
TCCTCGCGCCAGCTTAAGACGCTAATCCCTAACTGCTGGCGGAAAAGATGTGACAGACGCGACGGCGACA
AGCAAACATGCTGTGCGACGCTGGCGATATCAAAATTGCTGTCTGCCAGGTGATCGCTGATGTACTGACA
AGCCTCGCGTACCCGATTATCCATCGGTGGATGGAGCGACTCGTTAATCGCTTCCATGCGCCGCAGTAAC
AATTGCTCAAGCAGATTTATCGCCAGCAGCTCCGAATAGCGCCCTTCCCCTTGCCCGGCGTTAATGATTT
GCCCAAACAGGTCGCTGAAATGCGGCTGGTGCGCTTCATCCGGGCGAAAGAACCCCGTATTGGCAAATAT
TGACGGCCAGTTAAGCCATTCATGCCAGTAGGCGCGCGGACGAAAGTAAACCCACTGGTGATACCATTCG
CGAGCCTCCGGATGACGACCGTAGTGATGAATCTCTCCTGGCGG
